>Addgene plasmid #168085 | LifeAct-mScarletI pDRF1-GW | addgene full sequence | sequence record 332095 | Addgene NGS Result
TCTCTTAAATTTTTTCTCTTTCTTTCCTATAACACCAATAGTGAAAATCTTTTTTTCTTCTATATCTACA
AAAACTTTTTTTTTCTATCAACCTCGTTGATAAATTTTTTCTTTAACAATCGTTAATAATTAATTAATTG
GAAAATAACCATTTTTTCTCTCTTTTATACACACATTCAAAAGAAAGAAAAAAAATATACCCCAGCCTCG
ACTAGTGAATTCGCGGCCATCACAAGTTTGTACAAAAAAGCAGGCTGCTAGCGCTACCGGACTCAGATCT
CGAGCTCAAGCTTCGAATTCCACCATGGGCGTGGCCGACCTGATCAAGAAGTTCGAGAGCATCAGCAAGG
AGGAGGGGGATCCACCGGTCGCCACCATGGTGAGCAAGGGCGAGGCAGTGATCAAGGAGTTCATGCGGTT
CAAGGTGCACATGGAGGGCTCCATGAACGGCCACGAGTTCGAGATCGAGGGCGAGGGCGAGGGCCGCCCC
TACGAGGGCACCCAGACCGCCAAGCTGAAGGTGACCAAGGGTGGCCCCCTGCCCTTCTCCTGGGACATCC
TGTCCCCTCAGTTCATGTACGGCTCCAGGGCCTTCATCAAGCACCCCGCCGACATCCCCGACTACTATAA
GCAGTCCTTCCCCGAGGGCTTCAAGTGGGAGCGCGTGATGAACTTCGAGGACGGCGGCGCCGTGACCGTG
ACCCAGGACACCTCCCTGGAGGACGGCACCCTGATCTACAAGGTGAAGCTCCGCGGCACCAACTTCCCTC
CTGACGGCCCCGTAATGCAGAAGAAGACAATGGGCTGGGAAGCGTCCACCGAGCGGTTGTACCCCGAGGA
CGGCGTGCTGAAGGGCGACATTAAGATGGCCCTGCGCCTGAAGGACGGCGGCCGCTACCTGGCGGACTTC
AAGACCACCTACAAGGCCAAGAAGCCCGTGCAGATGCCCGGCGCCTACAACGTCGACCGCAAGTTGGACA
TCACCTCCCACAACGAGGACTACACCGTGGTGGAACAGTACGAACGCTCCGAGGGCCGCCACTCCACCGG
CGGCATGGACGAGCTGTACAAGTAAAGCGGCCGCACCCAGCTTTCTTGTACAAAGTGGTGTAGTTAATTC
ATGATGGCCGCTGCAGGTCGACCTCGAGGGGGGGCCCGGTACCCAATTCGCCCTATAGTGAGTCGTATTA
CGCGCGGATCCAGCTTTGGACTTCTTCGCCAGAGGTTTGGTCAAGTCTCCAATCAAGGTTGTCGGCTTGT
CTACCTTGCCAGAAATTTACGAAAAGATGGAAAAGGGTCAAATCGTTGGTAGATACGTTGTTGACACTTC
TAAATAAGCGAATTTCTTATGATTTATGATTTTTATTATTAAATAAGTTATAAAAAAAATAAGTGTATAC
AAATTTTAAAGTGACTCTTAGGTTTTAAAACGAAAATTCTTATTCTTGAGTAACTCTTTCCTGTAGGTCA
GGTTGCTTTCTCAGGTATAGCATGAGGTCGCTCTTATTGACCACACCTCTACCGGCATGCCAATTCACTG
GCCGTCGTTTTACAACGTCGTGACTGGGAAAACCCTGGCGTTACCCAACTTAATCGCCTTGCAGCACATC
CCCCTTTCGCCAGCTGGCGTAATAGCGAAGAGGCCCGCACCGATCGCCCTTCCCAACAGTTGCGCAGCCT
GAATGGCGAATGGCGCCTGATGCGGTATTTTCTCCTTACGCATCTGTGCGGTATTTCACACCGCATAATC
GGATCGTACTTGTTACCCATCATTGAATTTTGAACATCCGAACCTGGGAGTTTTCCCTGAAACAGATAGT
ATATTTGAACCTGTATAATAATATATAGTCTAGCGCTTTACGGAAGACAATGTATGTATTTCGGTTCCTG
GAGAAACTATTGCATCTATTGCATAGGTAATCTTGCACGTCGCATCCCCGGTTCATTTTCTGCGTTTCCA
TCTTGCACTTCAATAGCATATCTTTGTTAACGAAGCATCTGTGCTTCATTTTGTAGAACAAAAATGCAAC
GCGAGAGCGCTAATTTTTCAAACAAAGAATCTGAGCTGCATTTTTACAGAACAGAAATGCAACGCGAAAG
CGCTATTTTACCAACGAAGAATCTGTGCTTCATTTTTGTAAAACAAAAATGCAACGCGAGAGCGCTAATT
TTTCAAACAAAGAATCTGAGCTGCATTTTTACAGAACAGAAATGCAACGCGAGAGCGCTATTTTACCAAC
AAAGAATCTATACTTCTTTTTTGTTCTACAAAAATGCATCCCGAGAGCGCTATTTTTCTAACAAAGCATC
TTAGATTACTTTTTTTCTCCTTTGTGCGCTCTATAATGCAGTCTCTTGATAACTTTTTGCACTGTAGGTC
CGTTAAGGTTAGAAGAAGGCTACTTTGGTGTCTATTTTCTCTTCCATAAAAAAAGCCTGACTCCACTTCC
CGCGTTTACTGATTACTAGCGAAGCTGCGGGTGCATTTTTTCAAGATAAAGGCATCCCCGATTATATTCT
ATACCGATGTGGATTGCGCATACTTTGTGAACAGAAAGTGATAGCGTTGATGATTCTTCATTGGTCAGAA
AATTATGAACGGTTTCTTCTATTTTGTCTCTATATACTACGTATAGGAAATGTTTACATTTTCGTATTGT
TTTCGATTCACTCTATGAATAGTTCTTACTACAATTTTTTTGTCTAAAGAGTAATACTAGAGATAAACAT
AAAAAATGTAGAGGTCGAGTTTAGATGCAAGTTCAAGGAGCGAAAGGTGGATGGGTAGGTTATATAGGGA
TATAGCACAGAGATATATAGCAAAGAGATACTTTTGAGCAATGTTTGTGGAAGCGGTATTCGCAATATTT
TAGTAGCTCGTTACAGTCCGGTGCGTTTTTGGTTTTTTGAAAGTGCGTCTTCAGAGCGCTTTTGGTTTTC
AAAAGCGCTCTGAAGTTCCTATACTTTCTAGCTAGAGAATAGGAACTTCGGAATAGGAACTTCAAAGCGT
TTCCGAAAACGAGCGCTTCCGAAAATGCAACGCGAGCTGCGCACATACAGCTCACTGTTCACGTCGCACC
TATATCTGCGTGTTGCCTGTATATATATATACATGAGAAGAACGGCATAGTGCGTGTTTATGCTTAAATG
CGTACTTATATGCGTCTATTTATGTAGGATGAAAGGTAGTCTAGTACCTCCTGTGATATTATCCCATTCC
ATGCGGGGTATCGTATGCTTCCTTCAGCACTACCCTTTAGCTGTTCTATATGCTGCCACTCCTCAATTGG
ATTAGTCTCATCCTTCAATGCTATCATTTCCTTTGATATTGGATCGATCCGATGATAAGCTGTCAAACAT
GAGAATTGGGTAATAACTGATATAATTAAATTGAAGCTCTAATTTGTGAGTTTAGTATACATGCATTTAC
TTATAATACAGTTTTTTAGTTTTGCTGGCCGCATCTTCTCAAATATGCTTCCCAGCCTGCTTTTCTGTAA
CGTTCACCCTCTACCTTAGCATCCCTTCCCTTTGCAAATAGTCCTCTTCCAACAATAATAATGTCAGATC
CTGTAGAGACCACATCATCCACGGTTCTATACTGTTGACCCAATGCGTCTCCCTTGTCATCTAAACCCAC
ACCGGGTGTCATAATCAACCAATCGTAACCTTCATCTCTTCCACCCATGTCTCTTTGAGCAATAAAGCCG
ATAACAAAATCTTTGTCGCTCTTCGCAATGTCAACAGTACCCTTAGTATATTCTCCAGTAGATAGGGAGC
CCTTGCATGACAATTCTGCTAACATCAAAAGGCCTCTAGGTTCCTTTGTTACTTCTTCTGCCGCCTGCTT
CAAACCGCTAACAATACCTGGGCCCACCACACCGTGTGCATTCGTAATGTCTGCCCATTCTGCTATTCTG
TATACACCCGCAGAGTACTGCAATTTGACTGTATTACCAATGTCAGCAAATTTTCTGTCTTCGAAGAGTA
AAAAATTGTACTTGGCGGATAATGCCTTTAGCGGCTTAACTGTGCCCTCCATGGAAAAATCAGTCAAGAT
ATCCACATGTGTTTTTAGTAAACAAATTTTGGGACCTAATGCTTCAACTAACTCCAGTAATTCCTTGGTG
GTACGAACATCCAATGAAGCACACAAGTTTGTTTGCTTTTCGTGCATGATATTAAATAGCTTGGCAGCAA
CAGGACTAGGATGAGTAGCAGCACGTTCCTTATATGTAGCTTTCGACATGATTTATCTTCGTTTCCTGCA
TGTTTTTGTTCTGTGCAGTTGGGTTAAGAATACTGGGCAATTTCATGTTTCTTCAACACTACATATGCGT
ATATATACCAATCTAAGTCTGTGCTCCTTCCTTCGTTCTTCCTTCTGTTCGGAGATTACCGAATCAAAAA
AATTTCAAGGAAACCGAAATCAAAAAAAAGAATAAAAAAAAAATGATGAATTGAAAAGCTAATTCTTGAA
GACGAAAGGGCCTCGTGATACGCCTATTTTTATAGGTTAATGTCATGATAATAATGGTTTCTTAGACGTC
AGGTGGCACTTTTCGGGGAAATGTGCGCGGAACCCCTATTTGTTTATTTTTCTAAATACATTCAAATATG
TATCCGCTCATGAGACAATAACCCTGATAAATGCTTCAATAATATTGAAAAAGGAAGAGTATGAGTATTC
AACATTTCCGTGTCGCCCTTATTCCCTTTTTTGCGGCATTTTGCCTTCCTGTTTTTGCTCACCCAGAAAC
GCTGGTGAAAGTAAAAGATGCTGAAGATCAGTTGGGTGCACGAGTGGGTTACATCGAACTGGATCTCAAC
AGCGGTAAGATCCTTGAGAGTTTTCGCCCCGAAGAACGTTTTCCAATGATGAGCACTTTTAAAGTTCTGC
TATGTGGCGCGGTATTATCCCGTATTGACGCCGGGCAAGAGCAACTCGGTCGCCGCATACACTATTCTCA
GAATGACTTGGTTGAGTACTCACCAGTCACAGAAAAGCATCTTACGGATGGCATGACAGTAAGAGAATTA
TGCAGTGCTGCCATAACCATGAGTGATAACACTGCGGCCAACTTACTTCTGACAACGATCGGAGGACCGA
AGGAGCTAACCGCTTTTTTGCACAACATGGGGGATCATGTAACTCGCCTTGATCGTTGGGAACCGGAGCT
GAATGAAGCCATACCAAACGACGAGCGTGACACCACGATGCCTGTAGCAATGGCAACAACGTTGCGCAAA
CTATTAACTGGCGAACTACTTACTCTAGCTTCCCGGCAACAATTAATAGACTGGATGGAGGCGGATAAAG
TTGCAGGACCACTTCTGCGCTCGGCCCTTCCGGCTGGCTGGTTTATTGCTGATAAATCTGGAGCCGGTGA
GCGTGGGTCTCGCGGTATCATTGCAGCACTGGGGCCAGATGGTAAGCCCTCCCGTATCGTAGTTATCTAC
ACGACGGGGAGTCAGGCAACTATGGATGAACGAAATAGACAGATCGCTGAGATAGGTGCCTCACTGATTA
AGCATTGGTAACTGTCAGACCAAGTTTACTCATATATACTTTAGATTGATTTAAAACTTCATTTTTAATT
TAAAAGGATCTAGGTGAAGATCCTTTTTGATAATCTCATGACCAAAATCCCTTAACGTGAGTTTTCGTTC
CACTGAGCGTCAGACCCCGTAGAAAAGATCAAAGGATCTTCTTGAGATCCTTTTTTTCTGCGCGTAATCT
GCTGCTTGCAAACAAAAAAACCACCGCTACCAGCGGTGGTTTGTTTGCCGGATCAAGAGCTACCAACTCT
TTTTCCGAAGGTAACTGGCTTCAGCAGAGCGCAGATACCAAATACTGTTCTTCTAGTGTAGCCGTAGTTA
GGCCACCACTTCAAGAACTCTGTAGCACCGCCTACATACCTCGCTCTGCTAATCCTGTTACCAGTGGCTG
CTGCCAGTGGCGATAAGTCGTGTCTTACCGGGTTGGACTCAAGACGATAGTTACCGGATAAGGCGCAGCG
GTCGGGCTGAACGGGGGGTTCGTGCACACAGCCCAGCTTGGAGCGAACGACCTACACCGAACTGAGATAC
CTACAGCGTGAGCTATGAGAAAGCGCCACGCTTCCCGAAGGGAGAAAGGCGGACAGGTATCCGGTAAGCG
GCAGGGTCGGAACAGGAGAGCGCACGAGGGAGCTTCCAGGGGGAAACGCCTGGTATCTTTATAGTCCTGT
CGGGTTTCGCCACCTCTGACTTGAGCGTCGATTTTTGTGATGCTCGTCAGGGGGGCGGAGCCTATGGAAA
AACGCCAGCAACGCGGCCTTTTTACGGTTCCTGGCCTTTTGCTGGCCTTTTGCTCACATGTTCTTTCCTG
CGTTATCCCCTGATTCTGTGGATAACCGTATTACCGCCTTTGAGTGAGCTGATACCGCTCGCCGCAGCCG
AACGACCGAGCGCAGCGAGTCAGTGAGCGAGGAAGCGGAAGAGCGCCCAATACGCAAACCGCCTCTCCCC
GCGCGTTGGCCGATTCATTAATGCAGCTGGCACGACAGGTTTCCCGACTGGAAAGCGGGCAGTGAGCGCA
ACGCAATTAATGTGAGTTAGCTCACTCATTAGGCACCCCAGGCTTTACACTTTATGCTTCCGGCTCGTAT
GTTGTGTGGAATTGTGAGCGGATAACAATTTCACACAGGAAACAGCTATGACCATGATTACGCCAAGCTT
ACCGCATCAGGAAATTGTAAGCGTTAATATTTTGTTAAAATTCGCGTTAAATTTTTGTTAAATCAGCTCA
TTTTTTAACCAATAGGCCGAAATCGGCAAAATCCCTTATAAATCAAAAGAATAGACCGAGATAGGGT
[37 nt withheld, positions 6858-6894]
AAAGAACGTGGACTCCAACGTCAAAGG
[49 nt withheld, positions 6922-6970]
T
[91 nt withheld, positions 6972-7062]
G
[124 nt withheld, positions 7064-7187]
CCATTCGCCAAGCTTCCTGAAACGGAGAAACATAAACAGGCATTGCTGGGATCACCCATACATCACTCTG
TTTTGCCTGACCTTTTCCGGTAATTTGAAAACAAACCCGGTCTCGAAGCGGAGATCCGGCGATAATTACC
GCAGAAATAAACCCATACACGAGACGTAGAACCAGCCGCACATGGCCGGAGAAACTCCTGCGAGAATTTC
GTAAACTCGCGCGCATTGCATCTGTATTTCCTAATGCGGCACTTCCAGGCCTCGATCGAGACCGTTTATC
CATTGCTTTTTTGTTGTCTTTTTCCCTCGTTCACAGAAAGTCTGAAGAAGCTATAGTAGAACTATGAGCT
TTTTTTGTTTCTGTTTTCCTTTTTTTTTTTTTTACCTCTGTGGAAATTGTTACTCTCACACTCTTTAGTT
CGTTTGTTTGTTTTGTTTATTCCAATTATGACCGGTGACGAAACGTGGTCGATGGTGGGTACCGCTTATG
CTCCCCTCCATTAGTTTCGATTATATAAAAAGGCCAAATATTGTATTATTTTCAAATGTCCTATCATTAT
CGTCTAACATCTAATT
Features (pLannotate 1.2.2; 27 found; start..end, strand, type, name):
    232..256     +  protein_bind   attB1: mutant version of attB; recombination site for the Gateway® BP reaction BP Clonase™
    257..300     +  misc_feature   MCS (fragment): multiple cloning site
    305..376     +  CDS            ABP140 (fragment): AB140_YEAST - Also known as TRM140. Experimental evidence at protein level: Swiss-Prot protein existence level 1. S-adenosyl-L-methionine-dependent methyltransferase that mediates N(3)-methylcytidine modification of residue 32 of the tRNA anticodon loop of tRNA(Thr) and tRNA(Ser). Binds F-actin and shows weak F-actin cross-linking activity. From Saccharomyces cerevisiae (strain ATCC 204508 / S288c) (Baker's yeast).
    377..1072    +  CDS            mScarlet-I: mScarlet-I is a basic (constitutively fluorescent) red fluorescent protein published in 2016, derived from synthetic construct. It is reported to be a rapidly-maturing monomer with moderate acid sensitivity.
   1085..1109    -  protein_bind   attB2: mutant version of attB; recombination site for the Gateway® BP reaction BP Clonase™
   1137..1163    +  misc_feature   MCS (fragment): pBluescript multiple cloning site
   1172..1190    -  promoter       T7 promoter: promoter for bacteriophage T7 RNA polymerase
   1191..1334    +  CDS            ADH1 (fragment): ADH1_YEAST - Also known as ADC1. Experimental evidence at protein level: Swiss-Prot protein existence level 1. This isozyme preferentially catalyzes the conversion of primary unbranched alcohols to their corresponding aldehydes. Also shows activity toward secondary alcohols. From Saccharomyces cerevisiae (strain ATCC 204508 / S288c) (Baker's yeast).
   1338..1525    +  terminator     ADH1 terminator: S. cerevisiae ADH1; transcription terminator for the S. cerevisiae alcohol dehydrogenase 1 (ADH1) gene
   1533..1690    +  CDS            lacZα (fragment): LacZα fragment of β-galactosidase; lacZ fragment
   1696..1747    -  misc_feature   bom (fragment): basis of mobility region from pBR322
   1752..1835    +  CDS            RAF1 (fragment): RAF_YEAST - Experimental evidence at transcript level: Swiss-Prot protein existence level 2. Antagonizes transcriptional repression of recombinase FLP by REP1-REP2. May play a role in plasmid partitioning. From Saccharomyces cerevisiae (strain ATCC 204508 / S288c) (Baker's yeast).
   1989..3335    -  rep_origin     2μ ori: yeast 2μ plasmid origin of replication
   3340..3356    -  promoter       tet promoter (fragment): E. coli promoter for tetracycline efflux protein gene
   3446..4249    -  CDS            URA3: orotidine-5'-phosphate decarboxylase, required for uracil biosynthesis; S. cerevisiae URA3; yeast auxotrophic marker, counterselectable with 5-fluoroorotic acid (5-FOA)
   4250..4465    -  promoter       URA3 promoter: S. cerevisiae URA3
   4576..4680    +  promoter       AmpR promoter: bla
   4681..5541    +  CDS            AmpR: β-lactamase; bla; confers resistance to ampicillin, carbenicillin, and related antibiotics
   5712..6300    +  rep_origin     ori: high-copy-number ColE1/pMB1/pBR322/pUC origin of replication
   6483..6575    +  CDS            lacI (fragment): lac repressor; lacI; The lac repressor binds to the lac operator to inhibit transcription in E. coli. This inhibition can be relieved by adding lactose or isopropyl-β-D-thiogalactopyranoside (IPTG).
   6588..6609    +  protein_bind   CAP binding site: CAP binding activates transcription in the presence of cAMP. E. coli catabolite activator protein
   6624..6654    +  promoter       lac promoter: promoter for the E. coli lac operon
   6662..6678    +  protein_bind   lac operator: The lac repressor binds to the lac operator to inhibit transcription in E. coli. This inhibition can be relieved by adding lactose or isopropyl-β-D-thiogalactopyranoside (IPTG). lac repressor encoded by lacI
   6759..7187    -  rep_origin     f1 ori (sequence partly withheld): f1 bacteriophage origin of replication; arrow indicates direction of (+) strand synthesis
   7198..7452    -  CDS            BRP1 (fragment): BRP1_YEAST - Protein predicted: Swiss-Prot protein existence level 4. From Saccharomyces cerevisiae (strain ATCC 204508 / S288c) (Baker's yeast).
   7554..7570    -  promoter       ARG4 promoter (fragment): S. cerevisiae ARG4
   7675..7758    +  CDS            YG007_YEAST: Protein predicted: Swiss-Prot protein existence level 4. From Saccharomyces cerevisiae (strain ATCC 204508 / S288c) (Baker's yeast).
