[The description below was written by a language model from this plasmid's Addgene catalogue record and pLannotate feature annotations shown in this document.]
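Description:
LifeAct-mScarletI pDRF1-GW is a yeast expression plasmid built on the Gateway-compatible pDRF1-GW backbone, a 7.8 kb episomal E. coli–yeast shuttle vector. In bacteria it is maintained at high copy through a ColE1/pUC-type origin and selected with ampicillin via the β-lactamase gene. An f1 origin and remnants of a lac promoter/lacZα region are also present as carry-over from the parental cloning vector. In Saccharomyces cerevisiae it replicates from the 2μ origin, which supports multicopy episomal maintenance, and is selected by complementation of uracil auxotrophy with URA3 under its own promoter. URA3 can also be counterselected with 5-FOA.

The payload sits between attB1 and attB2 sites, the recombination scars expected of a Gateway expression clone, although the catalogue entry lists restriction cloning with unknown sites. It consists of a short fragment matching the N-terminal portion of yeast ABP140, which is the source of the F-actin-binding Lifeact peptide. This fragment lies immediately upstream of the coding sequence of mScarlet-I, a rapidly maturing monomeric red fluorescent protein, consistent with the fusion named in the record. The ADH1 terminator lies downstream of the cassette.

The promoter driving the fusion is not explicitly annotated or stated in the record. The region upstream of attB1 carries only fragmentary matches to yeast genomic sequence (BRP1 and a predicted open reading frame), which may belong to a yeast promoter that the annotation tool did not recognise. The plasmid is intended for live-cell imaging of the actin cytoskeleton in yeast, where the Lifeact tag labels filamentous actin with red fluorescence.
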