Addgene plasmid #168085: LifeAct-mScarletI pDRF1-GW
Purpose: Expresses Lifeact-mScarletI to visualize actin in yeast
Depositing lab: Bas Teusink. Depositing organization: Vrije Universiteit Amsterdam.
Backbone
  Vector backbone: pDRF1-GW
  Vector type: Yeast Expression
  Selectable markers: URA3
Growth in bacteria
  Bacterial resistance: Ampicillin, 100 μg/mL
  Growth temperature: 37°C
  Growth strain: DH5alpha
  Copy number: High Copy
Gene/Insert
  Gene/Insert name: LifeAct-mScarletI
  Species: Synthetic
  Cloning method: Restriction Enzyme; 5′ cloning site Unknown (unknown if destroyed); 3′ cloning site Unknown (unknown if destroyed)
Terms and licenses: Academic/Nonprofit Terms; Industry Terms: Not Available to Industry
How to cite: LifeAct-mScarletI pDRF1-GW was a gift from Bas Teusink (Addgene plasmid # 168085 ; http://n2t.net/addgene:168085 ; RRID:Addgene_168085)
